>Addgene plasmid #42110 | FLAG-Sec31a #891#342 | depositor partial sequence | sequence record 56848 | FLAG-Sec31a #891#342 sequence 3809 bps
GAGGTCGCCAGGACTCAAGACCATGACGGTGATTATAAAGATCATGATATCGATTACAAGGATGACGATG
ACAAAGAATTCAAGTTAAAGGAAGTAGATCGTACAGCCATGCAGGCATGGAGCCCTGCCCAGAATCACCC
CATTTACCTAGCAACAGGAACATCTGCTCAGCAATTGGATGCAACATTTAGTACGAATGCTTCCCTTGAG
ATATTTGAATTAGACCTCTCTGATCCATCCTTGGATATGAAATCTTGTGCCACATTCTCCTCTTCTCACA
GGTACCACAAGTTGATTTGGGGGCCTTATAAAATGGATTCCAAAGGAGATGTCTCTGGAGTTCTGATTGC
AGGTGGTGAAAATGGAAATATTATTCTCTATGATCCTTCTAAAATTATAGCTGGAGACAAGGAAGTTGTG
ATTGCCCAGAATGACAAGCATACTGGCCCAGTGAGAGCCTTGGATGTGAACATTTTCCAGACTAATCTGG
TAGCTTCTGGTGCTAATGAATCTGAAATCTACATATGGGATCTAAATAATTTTACAACCCCAATGACACC
AGGAGCCAAAACACAGCCGCCAGAAGATATCAGCTGCATTGCATGGAACAGACAAGTTCAGCATATTTTA
GCATCAGCCAGTCCCAGTGGCCGGGCCACTGTATGGGATCTTAGGAAAAATGAGCCAATCATCAAAGTCA
GTGACCATAGTAACAGAATGCATTGTTCTGGGTTGGCATGGCATCCTGATGTTGCTACTCAGATGGTCCT
TGCCTCCGAGGATGACCGGTTACCAGTGATCCAGATGTGGGATCTTCGATTTGCTTCCTCTCCACTTCGT
GTCCTGGAAAACCATGCCAGGGGGATTTTGGCAATTGCTTGGAGCATGGCAGATCCTGAATTGTTACTGA
GCTGTGGAAAAGGTGCTAAGATTCTCTGCTCCAATCCAAACACAGGAGAGGTGTTATATGAACTTCCCAC
CAACACACAGTGGTGCTTCGATATTCAGTGGTGTCCCCGAAATCCTGCTGTCTTATCAGCTGCTTCGTTT
GATGGGCGTATCAGTGTTTATTCTATCATGGGAGGAAGCACAGATGGTTTAAGACAGAAACAAGTCGACA
AGCTTTCATCATCTTTTGGGAATCTTGATCCCTTTGGCACAGGACAGCCCCTTCCTCCGTTACAAATTCC
ACAGCAGACTGCTCAGCATAGTATAGTGCTGCCTCTGAAGAAGCCGCCCAAGTGGATTCGAAGGCCTGTT
GGTGCTTCTTTTTCATTTGGAGGCAAACTGGTTACGTTTGAGAATGTCAGAATGCCTTCTCATCAGGGAG
CTGAGCAGCAGCAGCAGCAGCACCATGTGTTCATTAGTCAGGTTGTAACAGAAAAGGAGTTCCTCAGCCG
ATCAGACCAACTTCAGCAGGCTGTGCAGTCACAAGGATTTATCAATTATTGCCAAAAAAAAATTGATGCT
TCTCAGACTGAATTTGAGAAAAATGTGTGGTCCTTTTTGAAGGTAAACTTTGAGGATGATTCTCGTGGAA
AATACCTTGAACTTCTAGGATACAGAAAAGAAGATCTAGGAAAGAAGATTGCTTTGGCCTTGAACAAAGT
GGATGGAGCCAATGTGGCTCTTAAAGACTCTGACCAAGTAGCACAGAGTGATGGGGAGGAGAGCCCTGCT
GCTGAAGAGCAGCTCTTGGGAGAGCACATTAAAGAGGAAAAAGAAGAATCTGAATTTCTACCCTCATCTG
GAGGAACATTTAATATCTCTGTCAGTGGGGACATTGATGGTTTAATTACTCAGGCTTTGCTGACGGGCAA
TTTTGAGAGTGCTGTTGACCTTTGTTTACATGATAACCGCATGGCCGATGCCATTATATTGGCCATAGCA
GGTGGACAAGAACTCTTGGCTCGAACCCAGAAAAAATACTTCGCAAAATCCCAAAGCAAAATTACCAGGC
TCATCACTGCAGTGGTGATGAAGAACTGGAAAGAGATTGTTGAGTCTTGTGATCTTAAAAATTGGAGAGA
GGCTTTAGCTGCAGTATTGACTTATGCAAAGCCGGATGAATTTTCAGCCCTTTGTGATCTTTTGGGAACC
AGGCTTGAAAATGAAGGAGATAGCCTCCTGCAGACTCAAGCATGTCTCTGCTATATTTGTGCAGGGAATG
TAGAGAAATTAGTTGCATGTTGGACTAAAGCTCAAGATGGAAGCCACCCTTTGTCACTTCAGGATCTGAT
TGAGAAAGTTGTCATCCTGCGAAAAGCTGTGCAACTCACTCAAGCCATGGACACTAGTACTGTAGGAGTT
CTCTTGGCTGCGAAGATGAGTCAGTATGCCAATTTGTTGGCAGCTCAGGGCAGTATTGCTGCAGCCTTGG
CTTTTCTTCCTGACAACACCAACCAGCCAAATATCATGCAGCTTCGTGACAGACTTTGTAGAGCACAAGG
AGAGCCTGTAGCAGGACATGAATCACCTAAAATTCCGTACGAGAAACAGCAGCTCCCCAAGGGCAGGCCT
GGACCAGTTGCTGGCCACCACCAGATGCCAAGAGTTCAAACTCAACAATATTATCCCCATGGAGAAAATC
CTCCACCTCCGGGTTTCATAATGCATGGAAATGTTAATCCAAATGCTGCTGGTCAGCTTCCCACATCTCC
AGGCCATATGCACACCCAGGTACCACCTTATCCACAGCCACAGCCTTATCAACCAGCCCAGCCGTATCCC
TTCGGAACAGGGGGGTCAGCAATGTATCGACCTCAGCAGCCTGTTGCTCCTCCTACTTCAAACGCTTACC
CTAACACCCCTTACATATCTTCTGCTTCTTCCTATACTGGGCAGTCTCAGCTGTACGCAGCACAGCACCA
GGCCTCTTCACCTACCTCCAGCCCTGCTACTTCTTTCCCTCCTCCCCCTTCCTCTGGAGCATCCTTCCAG
CATGGCGGACCAGGAGCTCCACCATCATCTTCAGCTTATGCACTGCCTCCTGGAACAACAGGTACACTGC
CTGCTGCCAGTGAGCTGCCTGCGTCCCAAAGAACAGGTCCTCAGAATGGTTGGAATGACCCTCCAGCTTT
GAACAGAGTACCCAAAAAGAAGAAGATGCCTGAAAACTTCATGCCTCCTGTTCCCATCACATCACCAATC
ATGAACCCGTTGGGTGACCCCCAGTCACAAATGCTGCAGCAACAGCCTTCAGCTCCAGTACCACTGTCAA
GCCAGTCTTCATTCCCACAGCCACATCTTCCAGGTGGCCAGCCCTTCCATGGCGTACAGCAACCTCTTGG
TCAAACAGGCATGCCACCATCTTTTTCAAAGCCCAATATTGAAGGTGCCCCAGGGGCTCCTATTGGAAAT
ACCTTCCAGCATGTGCAGTCTTTGCCAACAAAAAAAATTACCAAGAAACCTATTCCAGATGAGCACCTCA
TTCTAAAGACCACATTTGAGGATCTTATTCAGCGCTGCCTTTCTTCAGCAACAGACCCTCAAACCAAGAG
GAAGCTAGATGATGCCAGCAAACGTTTGGAGTTTCTGTATGATAAACTTAGGGAACAGACACTTTCACCA
ACAATCACCAGTGGTTTACACAACATTGCAAGGAGCATTGAAACTCGAAACTACTCAGAAGGATTGACCA
TGCATACCCACATAGTTAGCACCAGCAACTTCAGTGAGACCTCTGCTTTCATGCCAGTTCTCAAAGTTGT
TCTCACCCAGGCCAATAAGCTGGGTGTCTAAGAATTCTGCAGATATCCATCACACTGGCGGCCGCTCGAG
CATGCATCTAGAGGGCCCTATTCTATAGG
