>Addgene plasmid #42110 | FLAG-Sec31a #891#342 | addgene partial sequence | sequence record 57394 | CMV-F 5'-CGCAAATGGGCGGTAGGCGTG-3'
AGCTCTCTGGCTAACTAGAGAACCCACTGCTTACTGGCTTATCGAAATTAATACGACTCACTATAGGGAG
ACCCAAGCTTGGTACCGCCACCATGGACTACAAAGACCATGACGGTGATTATAAAGATCATGATATCGAT
TACAAGGATGACGATGACAAAGAATTCAAGTTAAAGGAAGTAGATCGTACAGCCATGCAGGCATGGAGCC
CTGCCCAGAATCACCCCATTTACCTAGCAACAGGAACATCTGCTCAGCAATTGGATGCAACATTTAGTAC
GAATGCTTCCCTTGAGATATTTGAATTAGACCTCTCTGATCCATCCTTGGATATGAAATCTTGTGCCACA
TTCTCCTCTTCTCACAGGTACCACAAGTTGATTTGGGGGCCTTATAAAATGGATTCCAAAGGAGATGTCT
CTGGAGTTCTGATTGCAGGTGGTGAAAATGGAAATATTATTCTCTATGATCCTTCTAAAATTATAGCTGG
AGACAAGGAAGTTGTGATTGCCCAGAATGACAAGCATACTGGCCCAGTGAGAGCCTTGGATGTGAACATT
TTCCAGACTAATCTGGTAGCTTCTGGTGCTAATGAATCTGAAATCTACATATGGGATCTAAATAATTTTA
CAACCCCAATGACACCAGGAGCCAAAACACAGCCGCCAGAAGATATCAGCTGCATTGCATGGAACAGACA
AGTTCAGCATATTTTAGCATCAGCCAGTCCCAGTGGCCGGGCCACTGTATGGGATCTTAGGAAAAATGAG
CCAATCATCAAAGTCAGTGACCATAGTAACAGAATGCATTGTTCTGGGTTGGCATGGCATCCTGATGTTG
CTACTCAGATGGTCCTTGCCTCCGAGGATGACCGGT
