[The description below was written by a language model from this plasmid's Addgene catalogue record.]
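Description:
FLAG-Sec31a #891#342 is a mammalian expression plasmid built on the commercial pFLAG-CMV backbone (about 4.7 kb without insert), carrying the human SEC31A coding sequence as an insert of roughly 3.7 kb. It is maintained in E. coli as a high-copy plasmid under ampicillin selection. The record does not list the origin of replication, polyadenylation signal or any mammalian selection marker, and no feature table is provided, so these details cannot be confirmed here.

Expression is driven by the CMV promoter, a strong constitutive viral promoter suited to transient transfection of mammalian cells. The backbone supplies an N-terminal FLAG epitope, so the product is FLAG-tagged Sec31a that can be detected or immunoprecipitated with anti-FLAG antibodies without needing a protein-specific antibody. The insert was cloned by restriction digestion using EcoRI at both the 5′ and 3′ ends, with both sites retained. Because the same enzyme flanks both sides, the cloning was non-directional, but the insert can be released as a single fragment with that one enzyme, provided it has no internal EcoRI sites.

SEC31A encodes a component of the outer layer of the COPII coat, which forms transport vesicles budding from the endoplasmic reticulum. The associated publication concerns phosphorylation of Sec31 by the kinase CK2 and its effect on ER-to-Golgi trafficking. This suggests the plasmid was used to express tagged Sec31a in cultured cells for localisation, interaction, phosphorylation and trafficking studies.
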