Addgene plasmid #42110: FLAG-Sec31a #891#342
Depositing lab: Ayano Satoh. Publication: CK2 phosphorylates Sec31 and regulates ER-To-Golgi trafficking. Koreishi M, Yu S, Oda M, Honjo Y, Satoh A. PLoS One. 2013;8(1):e54382. doi: 10.1371/journal.pone.0054382. Epub 2013 Jan 18. PubMed 23349870.
Backbone
  Vector backbone: pFLAG-CMV
  Backbone manufacturer: Sigma
  Backbone size w/o insert (bp): 4700
  Vector type: Mammalian Expression
Growth in bacteria
  Bacterial resistance: Ampicillin, 100 μg/mL
  Growth temperature: 37°C
  Growth strain: XL1 Blue
  Copy number: High Copy
Gene/Insert
  Gene/Insert name: Sec31a
  Species: H. sapiens (human)
  Insert size (bp): 3700
  Entrez Gene: SEC31A (a.k.a. ABP125, ABP130, HPBKS, HSPC275, HSPC334, NEDSOSB, SEC31L1)
  Promoter: CMV
  Tag / fusion protein: FLAG (N terminal on backbone)
  Cloning method: Restriction Enzyme; 5′ cloning site EcoRI (not destroyed); 3′ cloning site EcoRI (not destroyed)
  Sequencing primers: 5′ CMV-F; 3′ N/A
Terms and licenses: Academic/Nonprofit Terms; Industry Terms: Not Available to Industry
How to cite: FLAG-Sec31a #891#342 was a gift from Ayano Satoh (Addgene plasmid # 42110 ; http://n2t.net/addgene:42110 ; RRID:Addgene_42110)
